Addgene plasmid #104645: pUG-P3
Purpose: (Empty Backbone) Level 1 cloning vector
Depositing lab: Marco Trujillo. Depositing organization: Leibniz Institute of Plant Biochemistry (IPB). Publication: UbiGate: a synthetic biology toolbox to analyse ubiquitination. Kowarschik K, Hoehenwarter W, Marillonnet S, Trujillo M. New Phytol. 2018 Mar;217(4):1749-1763. doi: 10.1111/nph.14900. Epub 2017 Nov 30. PubMed 29194629.
Backbone
  Vector backbone: pICH66323
  Backbone manufacturer: self-made
  Backbone size (bp): 2223
  Vector type: Synthetic Biology
  Selectable markers: LacZ alpha
Growth in bacteria
  Bacterial resistance: Ampicillin, 100 μg/mL
  Growth temperature: 37°C
  Growth strain: DH5alpha
  Copy number: High Copy
Gene/Insert
  Gene/Insert name: None
Terms and licenses: Academic/Nonprofit Terms; Industry Terms: Not Available to Industry
Depositor comments: Level 1 cloning vector defining position no.3 for cloning with BsaI
How to cite: pUG-P3 was a gift from Marco Trujillo (Addgene plasmid # 104645 ; http://n2t.net/addgene:104645 ; RRID:Addgene_104645)
