[The description below was written by a language model from this plasmid's Addgene catalogue record, the feature table of its GenBank file and pLannotate feature annotations shown in this document.]
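Description:
pUG-P3 is an empty Level 1 acceptor vector from the UbiGate toolbox, a modular (Golden Gate-style) synthetic biology system built for analysing ubiquitination. It is based on the self-made pICH66323 backbone, and the full sequenced plasmid is 2,726 bp. The record describes it as defining position number 3 in the assembly scheme, with BsaI used for cloning. In such hierarchical systems, the type IIS enzyme cuts outside its recognition site to leave defined overhangs, so that a part or transcription unit assembled into this vector is fixed at a set position for later combination with units from vectors of neighbouring positions. The BsaI sites themselves, their overhangs and any sites for the next assembly level are not annotated in the feature tables.

The plasmid is maintained in E. coli at high copy through a ColE1/pUC-type origin and is selected with ampicillin via the bla (beta-lactamase) gene under its own promoter. The only payload is a lacZ-alpha cassette containing the pUC18/19 multiple cloning site. It is driven by the lac promoter with its CAP binding site and lac operator, and is flanked by standard M13 sequencing primer sites. This cassette serves as a visual screening marker. In vectors of this design an incoming insert normally displaces the lacZ-alpha fragment, which abolishes alpha-complementation and allows blue/white discrimination of recombinant colonies. The automated annotation also flags short lacI, RBS and bom fragments, which are probably residual or spurious matches in the backbone rather than functional elements. No gene insert, eukaryotic promoter or expression element is recorded, consistent with its role as a cloning intermediate rather than an expression construct.
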