LOCUS       Exported 2726 bp ds-DNA circular SYN 13-MAY-2021
DEFINITION  Level 1 cloning vector.
ACCESSION   .
VERSION     .
KEYWORDS    pUG-P3
SOURCE      synthetic DNA construct
  ORGANISM  synthetic DNA construct
REFERENCE   1 (bases 1 to 2726)
  AUTHORS   Kowarschik K, Hoehenwarter W, Marillonnet S, Trujillo M
  TITLE     UbiGate: a synthetic biology toolbox to analyse ubiquitination.
  JOURNAL   New Phytol. 2018 Mar;217(4):1749-1763. doi: 10.1111/nph.14900. Epub
            2017 Nov 30.
  PUBMED    29194629
REFERENCE   2 (bases 1 to 2726)
  AUTHORS   .
  TITLE     Direct Submission
  JOURNAL   Exported May 13, 2021 from SnapGene Server 1.1.58
            http://www.snapgene.com
FEATURES             Location/Qualifiers
     source          1..2726
                     /organism="synthetic DNA construct"
                     /mol_type="other DNA"
     protein_bind    106..127
                     /label=CAP binding site
                     /bound_moiety="E. coli catabolite activator protein"
                     /note="CAP binding activates transcription in the presence
                     of cAMP."
     promoter        142..172
                     /label=lac promoter
                     /note="promoter for the E. coli lac operon"
     protein_bind    180..196
                     /label=lac operator
                     /bound_moiety="lac repressor encoded by lacI"
                     /note="The lac repressor binds to the lac operator to
                     inhibit transcription in E. coli. This inhibition can be
                     relieved by adding lactose or
                     isopropyl-beta-D-thiogalactopyranoside (IPTG)."
     primer_bind     185..207
                     /label=M13/pUC Reverse
                     /note="In lacZ gene"
     primer_bind     204..220
                     /label=M13 rev
                     /note="common sequencing primer, one of multiple similar
                     variants"
     primer_bind     204..220
                     /label=M13 Reverse
                     /note="In lacZ gene. Also called M13-rev"
     CDS             216..539
                     /codon_start=1
                     /gene="lacZ fragment"
                     /product="LacZ-alpha fragment of beta-galactosidase"
                     /label=lacZ-alpha
                     /translation="MTMITPSLHACRSTLEDPRVPSSNSLAVVLQRRDWENPGVTQLNR
                     LAAHPPFASWRNSEEARTDRPSQQLRSLNGEWRLMRYFLLTHLCGISHRIWCTLSTICS
                     DAA"
     misc_feature    233..289
                     /label=MCS
                     /note="pUC18/19 multiple cloning site"
     primer_bind     complement(290..307)
                     /label=M13 Forward
                     /note="In lacZ gene. Also called M13-F20 or M13 (-21)
                     Forward"
     primer_bind     complement(290..306)
                     /label=M13 fwd
                     /note="common sequencing primer, one of multiple similar
                     variants"
     primer_bind     complement(299..321)
                     /label=M13/pUC Forward
                     /note="In lacZ gene"
     primer_bind     complement(515..534)
                     /label=pRS-marker
                     /note="pRS vectors, use to sequence yeast selectable
                     marker"
     primer_bind     complement(674..692)
                     /label=pBRforEco
                     /note="pBR322 vectors, upsteam of EcoRI site, forward
                     primer"
     promoter        760..864
                     /gene="bla"
                     /label=AmpR promoter
     CDS             865..1725
                     /codon_start=1
                     /gene="bla"
                     /product="beta-lactamase"
                     /label=AmpR
                     /note="confers resistance to ampicillin, carbenicillin, and
                     related antibiotics"
                     /translation="MSIQHFRVALIPFFAAFCLPVFAHPETLVKVKDAEDQLGARVGYI
                     ELDLNSGKILESFRPEERFPMMSTFKVLLCGAVLSRIDAGQEQLGRRIHYSQNDLVEYS
                     PVTEKHLTDGMTVRELCSAAITMSDNTAANLLLTTIGGPKELTAFLHNMGDHVTRLDRW
                     EPELNEAIPNDERDTTMPVAMATTLRKLLTGELLTLASRQQLIDWMEADKVAGPLLRSA
                     LPAGWFIADKSGAGERGSRGIIAALGPDGKPSRIVVIYTTGSQATMDERNRQIAEIGAS
                     LIKHW"
     primer_bind     complement(1083..1102)
                     /label=Amp-R
                     /note="Ampicillin resistance gene, reverse primer"
     rep_origin      1896..2484
                     /direction=RIGHT
                     /label=ori
                     /note="high-copy-number ColE1/pMB1/pBR322/pUC origin of
                     replication"
     primer_bind     2385..2404
                     /label=pBR322ori-F
                     /note="pBR322 origin, forward primer"
     primer_bind     2638..2655
                     /label=L4440
                     /note="L4440 vector, forward primer"
ORIGIN
        1 ttcagaagac atactattaa ctttaagaag gagatataca atgggagacc gcagctggca
       61 cgacaggttt cccgactgga aagcgggcag tgagcgcaac gcaattaatg tgagttagct
      121 cactcattag gcaccccagg ctttacactt tatgcttccg gctcgtatgt tgtgtggaat
      181 tgtgagcgga taacaatttc acacaggaaa cagctatgac catgattacg ccaagcttgc
      241 atgcctgcag gtcgactcta gaggatcccc gggtaccgag ctcgaattca ctggccgtcg
      301 ttttacaacg tcgtgactgg gaaaaccctg gcgttaccca acttaatcgc cttgcagcac
      361 atcccccttt cgccagctgg cgtaatagcg aagaggcccg caccgatcgc ccttcccaac
      421 agttgcgcag cctgaatggc gaatggcgcc tgatgcggta ttttctcctt acgcatctgt
      481 gcggtatttc acaccgcata tggtgcactc tcagtacaat ctgctctgat gccgcataag
      541 gtctcagctt ttacttgtct tctaagccag ccccgacacc cgccaacacc cgctgacgcg
      601 ccctgacggg cttgtctgct cccggcatcc gcttacagac aagctgtgac ccacgaagtg
      661 agtggacgaa agggcctcgt gatacgccta tttttatagg ttaatgtcat gataataatg
      721 gtttcttaga cgtcaggtgg cacttttcgg ggaaatgtgc gcggaacccc tatttgttta
      781 tttttctaaa tacattcaaa tatgtatccg ctcatgagac aataaccctg ataaatgctt
      841 caataatatt gaaaaaggaa gagtatgagt attcaacatt tccgtgtcgc ccttattccc
      901 ttttttgcgg cattttgcct tcctgttttt gctcacccag aaacgctggt gaaagtaaaa
      961 gatgctgaag atcagttggg tgcacgagtg ggttacatcg aactggatct caacagcggt
     1021 aagatccttg agagttttcg ccccgaagaa cgttttccaa tgatgagcac ttttaaagtt
     1081 ctgctatgtg gcgcggtatt atcccgtatt gacgccgggc aagagcaact cggtcgccgc
     1141 atacactatt ctcagaatga cttggttgag tactcaccag tcacagaaaa gcatcttacg
     1201 gatggcatga cagtaagaga attatgcagt gctgccataa ccatgagtga taacactgcg
     1261 gccaacttac ttctgacaac gatcggagga ccgaaggagc taaccgcttt tttgcacaac
     1321 atgggggatc atgtaactcg ccttgatcgt tgggaaccgg agctgaatga agccatacca
     1381 aacgacgagc gtgacaccac gatgcctgta gcaatggcaa caacgttgcg caaactatta
     1441 actggcgaac tacttactct agcttcccgg caacaattaa tagactggat ggaggcggat
     1501 aaagttgcag gaccacttct gcgctcggcc cttccggctg gctggtttat tgctgataaa
     1561 tctggagccg gtgagcgtgg ttctcgcggt atcattgcag cactggggcc agatggtaag
     1621 ccctcccgta tcgtagttat ctacacgacg gggagtcagg caactatgga tgaacgaaat
     1681 agacagatcg ctgagatagg tgcctcactg attaagcatt ggtaactgtc agaccaagtt
     1741 tactcatata tactttagat tgatttaaaa cttcattttt aatttaaaag gatctaggtg
     1801 aagatccttt ttgataatct catgaccaaa atcccttaac gtgagttttc gttccactga
     1861 gcgtcagacc ccgtagaaaa gatcaaagga tcttcttgag atcctttttt tctgcgcgta
     1921 atctgctgct tgcaaacaaa aaaaccaccg ctaccagcgg tggtttgttt gccggatcaa
     1981 gagctaccaa ctctttttcc gaaggtaact ggcttcagca gagcgcagat accaaatact
     2041 gtccttctag tgtagccgta gttaggccac cacttcaaga actctgtagc accgcctaca
     2101 tacctcgctc tgctaatcct gttaccagtg gctgctgcca gtggcgataa gtcgtgtctt
     2161 accgggttgg actcaagacg atagttaccg gataaggcgc agcggtcggg ctgaacgggg
     2221 ggttcgtgca cacagcccag cttggagcga acgacctaca ccgaactgag atacctacag
     2281 cgtgagctat gagaaagcgc cacgcttccc gaagggagaa aggcggacag gtatccggta
     2341 agcggcaggg tcggaacagg agagcgcacg agggagcttc cagggggaaa cgcctggtat
     2401 ctttatagtc ctgtcgggtt tcgccacctc tgacttgagc gtcgattttt gtgatgctcg
     2461 tcaggggggc ggagcctatg gaaaaacgcc agcaacgcgg cctttttacg gttcctggcc
     2521 ttttgctggc cttttgctca catgttcttt cctgcgttat cccctgattc tgtggataac
     2581 cgtattaccg cctttgagtg agctgatacc gctcgccgca gccgaacgac cgagcgcagc
     2641 gagtcagtga gcgaggaagc ggatgagcgc ccaatacgca aaccgcctct ccccgcgcgt
     2701 tggccgattc attaatcact ctgtgg
//
