Features (pLannotate 1.2.2; 12 found; start..end, strand, type, name):
     16..65      +  CDS            lacI (fragment): lac repressor; lacI; The lac repressor binds to the lac operator to inhibit transcription in E. coli. This inhibition can be relieved by adding lactose or isopropyl-β-D-thiogalactopyranoside (IPTG).
     92..109     +  RBS            RBS (fragment): efficient ribosome binding site from bacteriophage T7 gene 10 (Olins and Rangwala, 1989)
    126..168     +  CDS            lacI (fragment): lac repressor; lacI; The lac repressor binds to the lac operator to inhibit transcription in E. coli. This inhibition can be relieved by adding lactose or isopropyl-β-D-thiogalactopyranoside (IPTG).
    181..202     +  protein_bind   CAP binding site: CAP binding activates transcription in the presence of cAMP. E. coli catabolite activator protein
    217..247     +  promoter       lac promoter: promoter for the E. coli lac operon
    255..271     +  protein_bind   lac operator: The lac repressor binds to the lac operator to inhibit transcription in E. coli. This inhibition can be relieved by adding lactose or isopropyl-β-D-thiogalactopyranoside (IPTG). lac repressor encoded by lacI
    308..364     -  misc_feature   MCS: pUC18/19 multiple cloning site
    361..518     +  CDS            lacZα (fragment): LacZα fragment of β-galactosidase; lacZ fragment
    524..613     -  misc_feature   bom (fragment): basis of mobility region from pBR322
    835..939     +  promoter       AmpR promoter: bla
    940..1800    +  CDS            AmpR: β-lactamase; bla; confers resistance to ampicillin, carbenicillin, and related antibiotics
   1971..2559    +  rep_origin     ori: high-copy-number ColE1/pMB1/pBR322/pUC origin of replication
>Addgene plasmid #104645 | pUG-P3 | addgene full sequence | sequence record 205467 | Addgene NGS Result
CGAGGAAGCGGATGAGCGCCCAATACGCAAACCGCCTCTCCCCGCGCGTTGGCCGATTCATTAATCACTC
TGTGGTTCAGAAGACATACTATTAACTTTAAGAAGGAGATATACAATGGGAGACCGCAGCTGGCACGACA
GGTTTCCCGACTGGAAAGCGGGCAGTGAGCGCAACGCAATTAATGTGAGTTAGCTCACTCATTAGGCACC
CCAGGCTTTACACTTTATGCTTCCGGCTCGTATGTTGTGTGGAATTGTGAGCGGATAACAATTTCACACA
GGAAACAGCTATGACCATGATTACGCCAAGCTTGCATGCCTGCAGGTCGACTCTAGAGGATCCCCGGGTA
CCGAGCTCGAATTCACTGGCCGTCGTTTTACAACGTCGTGACTGGGAAAACCCTGGCGTTACCCAACTTA
ATCGCCTTGCAGCACATCCCCCTTTCGCCAGCTGGCGTAATAGCGAAGAGGCCCGCACCGATCGCCCTTC
CCAACAGTTGCGCAGCCTGAATGGCGAATGGCGCCTGATGCGGTATTTTCTCCTTACGCATCTGTGCGGT
ATTTCACACCGCATATGGTGCACTCTCAGTACAATCTGCTCTGATGCCGCATAAGGTCTCAGCTTTTACT
TGTCTTCTAAGCCAGCCCCGACACCCGCCAACACCCGCTGACGCGCCCTGACGGGCTTGTCTGCTCCCGG
CATCCGCTTACAGACAAGCTGTGACCCACGAAGTGAGTGGACGAAAGGGCCTCGTGATACGCCTATTTTT
ATAGGTTAATGTCATGATAATAATGGTTTCTTAGACGTCAGGTGGCACTTTTCGGGGAAATGTGCGCGGA
ACCCCTATTTGTTTATTTTTCTAAATACATTCAAATATGTATCCGCTCATGAGACAATAACCCTGATAAA
TGCTTCAATAATATTGAAAAAGGAAGAGTATGAGTATTCAACATTTCCGTGTCGCCCTTATTCCCTTTTT
TGCGGCATTTTGCCTTCCTGTTTTTGCTCACCCAGAAACGCTGGTGAAAGTAAAAGATGCTGAAGATCAG
TTGGGTGCACGAGTGGGTTACATCGAACTGGATCTCAACAGCGGTAAGATCCTTGAGAGTTTTCGCCCCG
AAGAACGTTTTCCAATGATGAGCACTTTTAAAGTTCTGCTATGTGGCGCGGTATTATCCCGTATTGACGC
CGGGCAAGAGCAACTCGGTCGCCGCATACACTATTCTCAGAATGACTTGGTTGAGTACTCACCAGTCACA
GAAAAGCATCTTACGGATGGCATGACAGTAAGAGAATTATGCAGTGCTGCCATAACCATGAGTGATAACA
CTGCGGCCAACTTACTTCTGACAACGATCGGAGGACCGAAGGAGCTAACCGCTTTTTTGCACAACATGGG
GGATCATGTAACTCGCCTTGATCGTTGGGAACCGGAGCTGAATGAAGCCATACCAAACGACGAGCGTGAC
ACCACGATGCCTGTAGCAATGGCAACAACGTTGCGCAAACTATTAACTGGCGAACTACTTACTCTAGCTT
CCCGGCAACAATTAATAGACTGGATGGAGGCGGATAAAGTTGCAGGACCACTTCTGCGCTCGGCCCTTCC
GGCTGGCTGGTTTATTGCTGATAAATCTGGAGCCGGTGAGCGTGGTTCTCGCGGTATCATTGCAGCACTG
GGGCCAGATGGTAAGCCCTCCCGTATCGTAGTTATCTACACGACGGGGAGTCAGGCAACTATGGATGAAC
GAAATAGACAGATCGCTGAGATAGGTGCCTCACTGATTAAGCATTGGTAACTGTCAGACCAAGTTTACTC
ATATATACTTTAGATTGATTTAAAACTTCATTTTTAATTTAAAAGGATCTAGGTGAAGATCCTTTTTGAT
AATCTCATGACCAAAATCCCTTAACGTGAGTTTTCGTTCCACTGAGCGTCAGACCCCGTAGAAAAGATCA
AAGGATCTTCTTGAGATCCTTTTTTTCTGCGCGTAATCTGCTGCTTGCAAACAAAAAAACCACCGCTACC
AGCGGTGGTTTGTTTGCCGGATCAAGAGCTACCAACTCTTTTTCCGAAGGTAACTGGCTTCAGCAGAGCG
CAGATACCAAATACTGTTCTTCTAGTGTAGCCGTAGTTAGGCCACCACTTCAAGAACTCTGTAGCACCGC
CTACATACCTCGCTCTGCTAATCCTGTTACCAGTGGCTGCTGCCAGTGGCGATAAGTCGTGTCTTACCGG
GTTGGACTCAAGACGATAGTTACCGGATAAGGCGCAGCGGTCGGGCTGAACGGGGGGTTCGTGCACACAG
CCCAGCTTGGAGCGAACGACCTACACCGAACTGAGATACCTACAGCGTGAGCTATGAGAAAGCGCCACGC
TTCCCGAAGGGAGAAAGGCGGACAGGTATCCGGTAAGCGGCAGGGTCGGAACAGGAGAGCGCACGAGGGA
GCTTCCAGGGGGAAACGCCTGGTATCTTTATAGTCCTGTCGGGTTTCGCCACCTCTGACTTGAGCGTCGA
TTTTTGTGATGCTCGTCAGGGGGGCGGAGCCTATGGAAAAACGCCAGCAACGCGGCCTTTTTACGGTTCC
TGGCCTTTTGCTGGCCTTTTGCTCACATGTTCTTTCCTGCGTTATCCCCTGATTCTGTGGATAACCGTAT
TACCGCCTTTGAGTGAGCTGATACCGCTCGCCGCAGCCGAACGACCGAGCGCAGCGAGTCAGTGAG
